Addgene plasmid #142350: TFORF2660
Purpose: Lentiviral vector for overexpressing transcription factor ORFs with unique 24-bp barcodes. Barcodes facilitate identification of transcription factors in pooled screens.
Depositing lab: Feng Zhang. Depositing organization: Broad Institute. Publication: A transcription factor atlas of directed differentiation. Joung J, Ma S, Tay T, Geiger-Schuller KR, Kirchgatterer PC, Verdine VK, Guo B, Arias-Garcia MA, Allen WE, Singh A, Kuksenko O, Abudayyeh OO, Gootenberg JS, Fu Z, Macrae RK, Buenrostro JD, Regev A, Zhang F. Cell. 2023 Jan 5;186(1):209-229.e26. doi: 10.1016/j.cell.2022.11.026. PubMed 36608654.
Backbone
  Vector backbone: pLX_TRC317
  Backbone manufacturer: Broad Institute Genetic Perturbation Platform
  Backbone size w/o insert (bp): 8264
  Vector type: Mammalian Expression, Lentiviral
  Selectable markers: Puromycin
Growth in bacteria
  Bacterial resistance: Ampicillin, 100 μg/mL
  Growth temperature: 37°C
  Growth strain: NEB Stable
  Copy number: High Copy
Gene/Insert
  Gene/Insert name: STAT1
  Species: H. sapiens (human)
  Insert size (bp): 2354
  Entrez Gene: STAT1 (a.k.a. CANDF7, IMD31A, IMD31B, IMD31C, ISGF-3, STAT91)
  Promoter: EF1a
  Cloning method: Unknown
  Sequencing primers: 5′ GGGTGGAGACTGAAGTTAGGCCAG; 3′ CACATAGCGTAAAAGGAGCAACATAG
Terms and licenses: Academic/Nonprofit Terms; Industry Terms: Not Available to Industry
Depositor comments: NM_007315,XM_006712718,ENST00000361099,ENST00000409465 . The transcription factor ORF portion of this plasmid was synthesized by Genewiz. Please test multiple small colonies in case of plasmid recombination. To make this collection available in a timely manner, a portion of this collection was not fully sequenced by Addgene. If an Addgene verified full plasmid sequence is not available, please contact us prior to placing an order to request the full sequence.
How to cite: TFORF2660 was a gift from Feng Zhang (Addgene plasmid # 142350 ; http://n2t.net/addgene:142350 ; RRID:Addgene_142350)
