[The description below was written by a language model from this plasmid's Addgene catalogue record and pLannotate feature annotations shown in this document.]
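Description:
TFORF2660 is a lentiviral mammalian expression plasmid built on the pLX_TRC317 backbone that carries the human STAT1 open reading frame, one member of a barcoded transcription factor ORF collection. In bacteria it is maintained through a high-copy ColE1/pUC-type origin and selected with ampicillin via the β-lactamase gene. An f1 origin and remnants of a lac/lacZα cloning region flanked by T7 and T3 promoters are also annotated in the backbone. The record notes that the plasmid can recombine, consistent with the repeated LTR sequences typical of lentiviral vectors.

The viral portion has a third-generation layout. An RSV promoter drives a truncated HIV-1 5' LTR, followed by the Ψ packaging signal with a gag fragment and the Rev response element. A self-inactivating ΔU3 3' LTR and an SV40 polyadenylation signal close the transfer cassette. Within these boundaries, an SV40 early promoter/origin drives puromycin N-acetyltransferase for selection of transduced mammalian cells. A central polypurine tract then precedes the EF-1α promoter, which drives constitutive expression of the STAT1 coding sequence. STAT1 is a signal transducer and transcription activator that mediates cellular responses to interferons and other cytokines. A WPRE downstream of the ORF enhances transcript stability and expression. The short U6 promoter fragment annotated between the ORF and the WPRE is probably not a functional Pol III unit.

According to the catalogue entry, each construct in the collection carries a unique 24-bp barcode, although this is not annotated as a separate feature in the table. The barcode allows the overexpressed factor to be identified in pooled screens, such as those assessing transcription factor-driven differentiation.
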