Features (pLannotate 1.2.2; 31 found; start..end, strand, type, name):
      5..231     +  promoter       RSV promoter: Rous sarcoma virus enhancer/promoter
    232..412     +  LTR            5' LTR (truncated): truncated 5' long terminal repeat (LTR) from HIV-1
    459..584     +  misc_feature   HIV-1 Ψ: packaging signal of human immunodeficiency virus type 1
    568..931     +  CDS            HIV-1 gag (fragment): gag protein from human immunodeficiency virus 1; gag
   1077..1310    +  misc_feature   RRE: The Rev response element (RRE) of HIV-1 allows for Rev-dependent mRNA export from the nucleus to the cytoplasm.
   1687..1713    +  CDS            Rev (fragment): human immunodeficiency virus 1 (HIV-1) Rev protein; rev; enhances nuclear export of unspliced and incompletely spliced viral mRNAs
   1720..1743    +  promoter       SV40 promoter (fragment): SV40 early promoter
   1744..1815    +  promoter       SV40 promoter (fragment): SV40 enhancer and early promoter
   1839..1974    +  rep_origin     SV40 ori: SV40 origin of replication
   2020..2616    +  CDS            PuroR (fragment): puromycin N-acetyltransferase; pac from Streptomyces; confers resistance to puromycin
   2665..2782    +  misc_feature   cPPT/CTS: central polypurine tract and central termination sequence of HIV-1
   2847..2913    +  CDS            small t antigen (fragment): SV40 (simian virus 40) small t antigen
   2920..4098    +  promoter       EF-1α promoter: strong constitutive promoter for human elongation factor EF-1α
   4115..6364    +  CDS            STAT1: STAT1_HUMAN - Experimental evidence at protein level: Swiss-Prot protein existence level 1. Signal transducer and transcription activator that mediates cellular responses to interferons (IFNs), cytokine KITLG/SCF and other cytokines and other growth factors. Following type I IFN (IFN-alpha and IFN-beta) binding to cell surface receptors, signaling via protein kinases leads to activation of Jak kinases (TYK2 and JAK1) and to tyrosine phosphorylation of STAT1 and STAT2. The phosphorylated STATs dimerize and associate with ISGF3G/IRF-9 to form a complex termed ISGF3 transcription factor, that ent
   6380..6433    +  promoter       U6 promoter (fragment): RNA polymerase III promoter for human U6 snRNA
   6475..7063    +  misc_feature   WPRE: woodchuck hepatitis virus posttranscriptional regulatory element
   7114..7133    +  misc_feature   cPPT/CTS (fragment): central polypurine tract and central termination sequence of HIV-1
   7135..7368    +  LTR            3' LTR (ΔU3): self-inactivating 3' long terminal repeat (LTR) from HIV-1
   7446..7567    +  polyA_signal   SV40 poly(A) signal: SV40 polyadenylation signal
   7607..7742    +  rep_origin     SV40 ori: SV40 origin of replication
   7763..7781    -  promoter       T7 promoter: promoter for bacteriophage T7 RNA polymerase
   7789..7944    +  CDS            lacZα (fragment): LacZα fragment of β-galactosidase; lacZ fragment
   7949..8377    +  rep_origin     f1 ori (sequence partly withheld): f1 bacteriophage origin of replication; arrow indicates direction of (+) strand synthesis
   8430..8534    +  promoter       AmpR promoter: bla
   8535..9395    +  CDS            AmpR: β-lactamase; bla; confers resistance to ampicillin, carbenicillin, and related antibiotics
   9566..10154   +  rep_origin     ori: high-copy-number ColE1/pMB1/pBR322/pUC origin of replication
  10337..10429   +  CDS            lacI (fragment): lac repressor; lacI; The lac repressor binds to the lac operator to inhibit transcription in E. coli. This inhibition can be relieved by adding lactose or isopropyl-β-D-thiogalactopyranoside (IPTG).
  10442..10463   +  protein_bind   CAP binding site: CAP binding activates transcription in the presence of cAMP. E. coli catabolite activator protein
  10478..10508   +  promoter       lac promoter: promoter for the E. coli lac operon
  10516..10532   +  protein_bind   lac operator: The lac repressor binds to the lac operator to inhibit transcription in E. coli. This inhibition can be relieved by adding lactose or isopropyl-β-D-thiogalactopyranoside (IPTG). lac repressor encoded by lacI
  10577..10595   +  promoter       T3 promoter: promoter for bacteriophage T3 RNA polymerase
>Addgene plasmid #142350 | TFORF2660 | addgene full sequence | sequence record 397203 | Addgene NGS Result
TTAATGTAGTCTTATGCAATACTCTTGTAGTCTTGCAACATGGTAACGATGAGTTAGCAACATGCCTTAC
AAGGAGAGAAAAAGCACCGTGCATGCCGATTGGTGGAAGTAAGGTGGTACGATCGTGCCTTATTAGGAAG
GCAACAGACGGGTCTGACATGGATTGGACGAACCACTGAATTGCCGCATTGCAGAGATATTGTATTTAAG
TGCCTAGCTCGATACATAAACGGGTCTCTCTGGTTAGACCAGATCTGAGCCTGGGAGCTCTCTGGCTAAC
TAGGGAACCCACTGCTTAAGCCTCAATAAAGCTTGCCTTGAGTGCTTCAAGTAGTGTGTGCCCGTCTGTT
GTGTGACTCTGGTAACTAGAGATCCCTCAGACCCTTTTAGTCAGTGTGGAAAATCTCTAGCAGTGGCGCC
CGAACAGGGACTTGAAAGCGAAAGGGAAACCAGAGGAGCTCTCTCGACGCAGGACTCGGCTTGCTGAAGC
GCGCACGGCAAGAGGCGAGGGGCGGCGACTGGTGAGTACGCCAAAAATTTTGACTAGCGGAGGCTAGAAG
GAGAGAGATGGGTGCGAGAGCGTCAGTATTAAGCGGGGGAGAATTAGATCGCGATGGGAAAAAATTCGGT
TAAGGCCAGGGGGAAAGAAAAAATATAAATTAAAACATATAGTATGGGCAAGCAGGGAGCTAGAACGATT
CGCAGTTAATCCTGGCCTGTTAGAAACATCAGAAGGCTGTAGACAAATACTGGGACAGCTACAACCATCC
CTTCAGACAGGATCAGAAGAACTTAGATCATTATATAATACAGTAGCAACCCTCTATTGTGTGCATCAAA
GGATAGAGATAAAAGACACCAAGGAAGCTTTAGACAAGATAGAGGAAGAGCAAAACAAAAGTAAGACCAC
CGCACAGCAAGCGGCCGCTGATCTTCAGACCTGGAGGAGGAGATATGAGGGACAATTGGAGAAGTGAATT
ATATAAATATAAAGTAGTAAAAATTGAACCATTAGGAGTAGCACCCACCAAGGCAAAGAGAAGAGTGGTG
CAGAGAGAAAAAAGAGCAGTGGGAATAGGAGCTTTGTTCCTTGGGTTCTTGGGAGCAGCAGGAAGCACTA
TGGGCGCAGCGTCAATGACGCTGACGGTACAGGCCAGACAATTATTGTCTGGTATAGTGCAGCAGCAGAA
CAATTTGCTGAGGGCTATTGAGGCGCAACAGCATCTGTTGCAACTCACAGTCTGGGGCATCAAGCAGCTC
CAGGCAAGAATCCTGGCTGTGGAAAGATACCTAAAGGATCAACAGCTCCTGGGGATTTGGGGTTGCTCTG
GAAAACTCATTTGCACCACTGCTGTGCCTTGGAATGCTAGTTGGAGTAATAAATCTCTGGAACAGATTTG
GAATCACACGACCTGGATGGAGTGGGACAGAGAAATTAACAATTACACAAGCTTAATACACTCCTTAATT
GAAGAATCGCAAAACCAGCAAGAAAAGAATGAACAAGAATTATTGGAATTAGATAAATGGGCAAGTTTGT
GGAATTGGTTTAACATAACAAATTGGCTGTGGTATATAAAATTATTCATAATGATAGTAGGAGGCTTGGT
AGGTTTAAGAATAGTTTTTGCTGTACTTTCTATAGTGAATAGAGTTAGGCAGGGATATTCACCATTATCG
TTTCAGACCCACCTCCCAACCCCGAGGGGACCCATGCATTGCATCTCAATTAGTCAGCAACCAGGTGTGG
AAAGTCCCCAGGCTCCCCAGCAGGCAGAAGTATGCAAAGCATGCGTCTCAATTAGTCAGCAACCATAGTC
CCGCCCCTAACTCCGCCCATCCCGCCCCTAACTCCGCCCAGTTCCGCCCATTCTCCGCCCCATGGCTGAC
TAATTTTTTTTATTTATGCAGAGGCCGAGGCCGCCTCGGCCTCTGAGCTATTCCAGAAGTAGTGAGGAGG
CTTTTTTGGAGGCCTAGGCTTTTGCAAAAAGCTTTCTAGAGGTACCACCGGAGCTTACCATGACCGAGTA
CAAGCCCACGGTGCGCCTCGCCACCCGCGACGACGTCCCCAGGGCCGTACGCACCCTCGCCGCCGCGTTC
GCCGACTACCCCGCCACGCGCCACACCGTCGATCCGGACCGCCACATCGAGCGGGTCACCGAGCTGCAAG
AACTCTTCCTCACGCGCGTCGGGCTCGACATCGGCAAGGTGTGGGTCGCGGACGACGGCGCCGCCGTGGC
GGTCTGGACCACGCCGGAGAGCGTCGAAGCGGGGGCGGTGTTCGCCGAGATCGGCCCGCGCATGGCCGAG
TTGAGCGGTTCCCGGCTGGCCGCGCAGCAACAGATGGAAGGCCTCCTGGCGCCGCACCGGCCCAAGGAGC
CCGCGTGGTTCCTGGCCACCGTCGGCGTCTCGCCCGACCACCAGGGCAAGGGTCTGGGCAGCGCCGTCGT
GCTCCCCGGAGTGGAGGCGGCCGAGCGCGCCGGGGTGCCCGCCTTCCTGGAGACCTCCGCGCCCCGCAAC
CTCCCCTTCTACGAGCGGCTCGGCTTCACCGTCACCGCCGACGTCGAGGTGCCCGAAGGACCGCGCACCT
GGTGCATGACCCGCAAGCCCGGTGCCAGTTAACGAATTCTAGATCTTGAGACAAATGGCAGTATTCATCC
ACAATTTTAAAAGAAAAGGGGGGATTGGGGGGTACAGTGCAGGGGAAAGAATAGTAGACATAATAGCAAC
AGACATACAAACTAAAGAATTACAAAAACAAATTACAAAAATTCAAAATTTTCGGGTTTATTACAGGGAC
AGCAGAGATCCACTTTGGCGCCGGCTCGAGGCCTGCAGGTGCAAAGATGGATAAAGTTTTAAACAGAGAG
GAATCTTTGCAGCTAATGGACCTTCTAGGTCTTGAAAGGAGTGGGAATTGGCTCCGGTGCCCGTCAGTGG
GCAGAGCGCACATCGCCCACAGTCCCCGAGAAGTTGGGGGGAGGGGTCGGCAATTGAACCGGTGCCTAGA
GAAGGTGGCGCGGGGTAAACTGGGAAAGTGATGTCGTGTACTGGCTCCGCCTTTTTCCCGAGGGTGGGGG
AGAACCGTATATAAGTGCAGTAGTCGCCGTGAACGTTCTTTTTCGCAACGGGTTTGCCGCCAGAACACAG
GTAAGTGCCGTGTGTGGTTCCCGCGGGCCTGGCCTCTTTACGGGTTATGGCCCTTGCGTGCCTTGAATTA
CTTCCACCTGGCTGCAGTACGTGATTCTTGATCCCGAGCTTCGGGTTGGAAGTGGGTGGGAGAGTTCGAG
GCCTTGCGCTTAAGGAGCCCCTTCGCCTCGTGCTTGAGTTGAGGCCTGGCCTGGGCGCTGGGGCCGCCGC
GTGCGAATCTGGTGGCACCTTCGCGCCTGTCTCGCTGCTTTCGATAAGTCTCTAGCCATTTAAAATTTTT
GATGACCTGCTGCGACGCTTTTTTTCTGGCAAGATAGTCTTGTAAATGCGGGCCAAGATCTGCACACTGG
TATTTCGGTTTTTGGGGCCGCGGGCGGCGACGGGGCCCGTGCGTCCCAGCGCACATGTTCGGCGAGGCGG
GGCCTGCGAGCGCGGCCACCGAGAATCGGACGGGGGTAGTCTCAAGCTGGCCGGCCTGCTCTGGTGCCTG
GCCTCGCGCCGCCGTGTATCGCCCCGCCCTGGGCGGCAAGGCTGGCCCGGTCGGCACCAGTTGCGTGAGC
GGAAAGATGGCCGCTTCCCGGCCCTGCTGCAGGGAGCTCAAAATGGAGGACGCGGCGCTCGGGAGAGCGG
GCGGGTGAGTCACCCACACAAAGGAAAAGGGCCTTTCCGTCCTCAGCCGTCGCTTCATGTGACTCCACGG
AGTACCGGGCGCCGTCCAGGCACCTCGATTAGTTCTCGAGCTTTTGGAGTACGTCGTCTTTAGGTTGGGG
GGAGGGGTTTTATGCGATGGAGTTTCCCCACACTGAGTGGGTGGAGACTGAAGTTAGGCCAGCTTGGCAC
TTGATGTAATTCTCCTTGGAATTTGCCCTTTTTGAGTTTGGATCTTGGTTCATTCTCAAGCCTCAGACAG
TGGTTCAAAGTTTTTTTCTTCCATTTCAGGTGTCGTGAGGCTAGCACCGCCACCATGTCTCAGTGGTACG
AACTTCAGCAGCTTGACTCAAAATTCCTGGAGCAGGTTCACCAGCTTTATGATGACAGTTTTCCCATGGA
AATCAGACAGTACCTGGCACAGTGGTTAGAAAAGCAAGACTGGGAGCACGCTGCCAATGATGTTTCATTT
GCCACCATCCGTTTTCATGACCTCCTGTCACAGCTGGATGATCAATATAGTCGCTTTTCTTTGGAGAATA
ACTTCTTGCTACAGCATAACATAAGGAAAAGCAAGCGTAATCTTCAGGATAATTTTCAGGAAGACCCAAT
CCAGATGTCTATGATCATTTACAGCTGTCTGAAGGAAGAAAGGAAAATTCTGGAAAACGCCCAGAGATTT
AATCAGGCTCAGTCGGGGAATATTCAGAGCACAGTGATGTTAGACAAACAGAAAGAGCTTGACAGTAAAG
TCAGAAATGTGAAGGACAAGGTTATGTGTATAGAGCATGAAATCAAGAGCCTGGAAGATTTACAAGATGA
ATATGACTTCAAATGCAAAACCTTGCAGAACAGAGAACACGAGACCAATGGTGTGGCAAAGAGTGATCAG
AAACAAGAACAGCTGTTACTCAAGAAGATGTATTTAATGCTTGACAATAAGAGAAAGGAAGTAGTTCACA
AAATAATAGAGTTGCTGAATGTCACTGAACTTACCCAGAATGCCCTGATTAATGATGAACTAGTGGAGTG
GAAGCGGAGACAGCAGAGCGCCTGTATTGGGGGGCCGCCCAATGCTTGCTTGGATCAGCTGCAGAACTGG
TTCACTATAGTTGCGGAGAGTCTGCAGCAAGTTCGGCAGCAGCTTAAAAAGTTGGAGGAATTGGAACAGA
AATACACCTACGAACATGACCCTATCACAAAAAACAAACAAGTGTTATGGGACCGCACCTTCAGTCTTTT
CCAGCAGCTCATTCAGAGCTCGTTTGTGGTGGAAAGACAGCCCTGCATGCCAACGCACCCTCAGAGGCCG
CTGGTCTTGAAGACAGGGGTCCAGTTCACTGTGAAGTTGAGACTGTTGGTGAAATTGCAAGAGCTGAATT
ATAATTTGAAAGTCAAAGTCTTATTTGATAAAGATGTGAATGAGAGAAATACAGTAAAAGGATTTAGGAA
GTTCAACATTTTGGGCACGCACACAAAAGTGATGAACATGGAGGAGTCCACCAATGGCAGTCTGGCGGCT
GAATTTCGGCACCTGCAATTGAAAGAACAGAAAAATGCTGGCACCAGAACGAATGAGGGTCCTCTCATCG
TTACTGAAGAGCTTCACTCCCTTAGTTTTGAAACCCAATTGTGCCAGCCTGGTTTGGTAATTGACCTCGA
GACGACCTCTCTGCCCGTTGTGGTGATCTCCAACGTCAGCCAGCTCCCGAGCGGTTGGGCCTCCATCCTT
TGGTACAACATGCTGGTGGCGGAACCCAGGAATCTGTCCTTCTTCCTGACTCCACCATGTGCACGATGGG
CTCAGCTTTCAGAAGTGCTGAGTTGGCAGTTTTCTTCTGTCACCAAAAGAGGTCTCAATGTGGACCAGCT
GAACATGTTGGGAGAGAAGCTTCTTGGTCCTAACGCCAGCCCCGATGGTCTCATTCCGTGGACGAGGTTT
TGTAAGGAAAATATAAATGATAAAAATTTTCCCTTCTGGCTTTGGATTGAAAGCATCCTAGAACTCATTA
AAAAACACCTGCTCCCTCTCTGGAATGATGGGTGCATCATGGGCTTCATCAGCAAGGAGCGAGAGCGTGC
CCTGTTGAAGGACCAGCAGCCGGGGACCTTCCTGCTGCGGTTCAGTGAGAGCTCCCGGGAAGGGGCCATC
ACATTCACATGGGTGGAGCGGTCCCAGAACGGAGGCGAACCTGACTTCCATGCGGTTGAACCCTACACGA
AGAAAGAACTTTCTGCTGTTACTTTCCCTGACATCATTCGCAATTACAAAGTCATGGCTGCTGAGAATAT
TCCTGAGAATCCCCTGAAGTATCTGTATCCAAATATTGACAAAGACCATGCCTTTGGAAAGTATTACTCC
AGGCCAAAGGAAGCACCAGAGCCAATGGAACTTGATGGCCCTAAAGGAACTGGATATATCAAGACTGAGT
TGATTTCTGTGTCTGAAGTTCACCCTTCTAGACTTCAGACCACAGACAACCTGCTCCCCATGTCTCCTGA
GGAGTTTGACGAGGTGTCTCGGATAGTGGGCTCTGTAGAATTCGACAGTATGATGAACACAGTATAGTAA
TGAACTAGTCCGTAACTTGAAAGTATTTCGATTTCTTGGCTTTATATATCTTGTGGAAAGGACGACAACT
CCTAGGGTCCCACACAACCACGCGTTAAGTCGACAATCAACCTCTGGATTACAAAATTTGTGAAAGATTG
ACTGGTATTCTTAACTATGTTGCTCCTTTTACGCTATGTGGATACGCTGCTTTAATGCCTTTGTATCATG
CTATTGCTTCCCGTATGGCTTTCATTTTCTCCTCCTTGTATAAATCCTGGTTGCTGTCTCTTTATGAGGA
GTTGTGGCCCGTTGTCAGGCAACGTGGCGTGGTGTGCACTGTGTTTGCTGACGCAACCCCCACTGGTTGG
GGCATTGCCACCACCTGTCAGCTCCTTTCCGGGACTTTCGCTTTCCCCCTCCCTATTGCCACGGCGGAAC
TCATCGCCGCCTGCCTTGCCCGCTGCTGGACAGGGGCTCGGCTGTTGGGCACTGACAATTCCGTGGTGTT
GTCGGGGAAATCATCGTCCTTTCCTTGGCTGCTCGCCTGTGTTGCCACCTGGATTCTGCGCGGGACGTCC
TTCTGCTACGTCCCTTCGGCCCTCAATCCAGCGGACCTTCCTTCCCGCGGCCTGCTGCCGGCTCTGCGGC
CTCTTCCGCGTCTTCGCCTTCGCCCTCAGACGAGTCGGATCTCCCTTTGGGCCGCCTCCCCGCGTCGACT
TTAAGACCAATGACTTACAAGGCAGCTGTAGATCTTAGCCACTTTTTAAAAGAAAAGGGGGGACTGGAAG
GGCTAATTCACTCCCAACGAAGACAAGATCTGCTTTTTGCTTGTACTGGGTCTCTCTGGTTAGACCAGAT
CTGAGCCTGGGAGCTCTCTGGCTAACTAGGGAACCCACTGCTTAAGCCTCAATAAAGCTTGCCTTGAGTG
CTTCAAGTAGTGTGTGCCCGTCTGTTGTGTGACTCTGGTAACTAGAGATCCCTCAGACCCTTTTAGTCAG
TGTGGAAAATCTCTAGCAGTACGTATAGTAGTTCATGTCATCTTATTATTCAGTATTTATAACTTGCAAA
GAAATGAATATCAGAGAGTGAGAGGAACTTGTTTATTGCAGCTTATAATGGTTACAAATAAAGCAATAGC
ATCACAAATTTCACAAATAAAGCATTTTTTTCACTGCATTCTAGTTGTGGTTTGTCCAAACTCATCAATG
TATCTTATCATGTCTGGCTCTAGCTATCCCGCCCCTAACTCCGCCCATCCCGCCCCTAACTCCGCCCAGT
TCCGCCCATTCTCCGCCCCATGGCTGACTAATTTTTTTTATTTATGCAGAGGCCGAGGCCGCCTCGGCCT
CTGAGCTATTCCAGAAGTAGTGAGGAGGCTTTTTTGGAGGCCTAGGGACGTACCCAATTCGCCCTATAGT
GAGTCGTATTACGCGCGCTCACTGGCCGTCGTTTTACAACGTCGTGACTGGGAAAACCCTGGCGTTACCC
AACTTAATCGCCTTGCAGCACATCCCCCTTTCGCCAGCTGGCGTAATAGCGAAGAGGCCCGCACCGATCG
CCCTTCCCAACAGTTGCGCAGCCTGAATGGCGAATGGG
[124 nt withheld, positions 7949-8072]
C
[91 nt withheld, positions 8074-8164]
A
[49 nt withheld, positions 8166-8214]
CCTTTGACGTTGGAGTCCACGTTCTTT
[37 nt withheld, positions 8242-8278]
ACCCTATCTCGGTCTATTCTTTTGATTTATAAGGGATTTTGCCGATTTCGGCCTATTGGTTAAAAAATGA
GCTGATTTAACAAAAATTTAACGCGAATTTTAACAAAATATTAACGCTTACAATTTAGGTGGCACTTTTC
GGGGAAATGTGCGCGGAACCCCTATTTGTTTATTTTTCTAAATACATTCAAATATGTATCCGCTCATGAG
ACAATAACCCTGATAAATGCTTCAATAATATTGAAAAAGGAAGAGTATGAGTATTCAACATTTCCGTGTC
GCCCTTATTCCCTTTTTTGCGGCATTTTGCCTTCCTGTTTTTGCTCACCCAGAAACGCTGGTGAAAGTAA
AAGATGCTGAAGATCAGTTGGGTGCACGAGTGGGTTACATCGAACTGGATCTCAACAGCGGTAAGATCCT
TGAGAGTTTTCGCCCCGAAGAACGTTTTCCAATGATGAGCACTTTTAAAGTTCTGCTATGTGGCGCGGTA
TTATCCCGTATTGACGCCGGGCAAGAGCAACTCGGTCGCCGCATACACTATTCTCAGAATGACTTGGTTG
AGTACTCACCAGTCACAGAAAAGCATCTTACGGATGGCATGACAGTAAGAGAATTATGCAGTGCTGCCAT
AACCATGAGTGATAACACTGCGGCCAACTTACTTCTGACAACGATCGGAGGACCGAAGGAGCTAACCGCT
TTTTTGCACAACATGGGGGATCATGTAACTCGCCTTGATCGTTGGGAACCGGAGCTGAATGAAGCCATAC
CAAACGACGAGCGTGACACCACGATGCCTGTAGCAATGGCAACAACGTTGCGCAAACTATTAACTGGCGA
ACTACTTACTCTAGCTTCCCGGCAACAATTAATAGACTGGATGGAGGCGGATAAAGTTGCAGGACCACTT
CTGCGCTCGGCCCTTCCGGCTGGCTGGTTTATTGCTGATAAATCTGGAGCCGGTGAGCGTGGGTCTCGCG
GTATCATTGCAGCACTGGGGCCAGATGGTAAGCCCTCCCGTATCGTAGTTATCTACACGACGGGGAGTCA
GGCAACTATGGATGAACGAAATAGACAGATCGCTGAGATAGGTGCCTCACTGATTAAGCATTGGTAACTG
TCAGACCAAGTTTACTCATATATACTTTAGATTGATTTAAAACTTCATTTTTAATTTAAAAGGATCTAGG
TGAAGATCCTTTTTGATAATCTCATGACCAAAATCCCTTAACGTGAGTTTTCGTTCCACTGAGCGTCAGA
CCCCGTAGAAAAGATCAAAGGATCTTCTTGAGATCCTTTTTTTCTGCGCGTAATCTGCTGCTTGCAAACA
AAAAAACCACCGCTACCAGCGGTGGTTTGTTTGCCGGATCAAGAGCTACCAACTCTTTTTCCGAAGGTAA
CTGGCTTCAGCAGAGCGCAGATACCAAATACTGTTCTTCTAGTGTAGCCGTAGTTAGGCCACCACTTCAA
GAACTCTGTAGCACCGCCTACATACCTCGCTCTGCTAATCCTGTTACCAGTGGCTGCTGCCAGTGGCGAT
AAGTCGTGTCTTACCGGGTTGGACTCAAGACGATAGTTACCGGATAAGGCGCAGCGGTCGGGCTGAACGG
GGGGTTCGTGCACACAGCCCAGCTTGGAGCGAACGACCTACACCGAACTGAGATACCTACAGCGTGAGCT
ATGAGAAAGCGCCACGCTTCCCGAAGGGAGAAAGGCGGACAGGTATCCGGTAAGCGGCAGGGTCGGAACA
GGAGAGCGCACGAGGGAGCTTCCAGGGGGAAACGCCTGGTATCTTTATAGTCCTGTCGGGTTTCGCCACC
TCTGACTTGAGCGTCGATTTTTGTGATGCTCGTCAGGGGGGCGGAGCCTATGGAAAAACGCCAGCAACGC
GGCCTTTTTACGGTTCCTGGCCTTTTGCTGGCCTTTTGCTCACATGTTCTTTCCTGCGTTATCCCCTGAT
TCTGTGGATAACCGTATTACCGCCTTTGAGTGAGCTGATACCGCTCGCCGCAGCCGAACGACCGAGCGCA
GCGAGTCAGTGAGCGAGGAAGCGGAAGAGCGCCCAATACGCAAACCGCCTCTCCCCGCGCGTTGGCCGAT
TCATTAATGCAGCTGGCACGACAGGTTTCCCGACTGGAAAGCGGGCAGTGAGCGCAACGCAATTAATGTG
AGTTAGCTCACTCATTAGGCACCCCAGGCTTTACACTTTATGCTTCCGGCTCGTATGTTGTGTGGAATTG
TGAGCGGATAACAATTTCACACAGGAAACAGCTATGACCATGATTACGCCAAGCGCGCAATTAACCCTCA
CTAAAGGGAACAAAAGCTGGAGCTGCAAGC
