>Addgene plasmid #142350 | TFORF2660 | depositor partial sequence | sequence record 279188 | Insert
ACCGCCACCATGTCTCAGTGGTACGAACTTCAGCAGCTTGACTCAAAATTCCTGGAGCAGGTTCACCAGC
TTTATGATGACAGTTTTCCCATGGAAATCAGACAGTACCTGGCACAGTGGTTAGAAAAGCAAGACTGGGA
GCACGCTGCCAATGATGTTTCATTTGCCACCATCCGTTTTCATGACCTCCTGTCACAGCTGGATGATCAA
TATAGTCGCTTTTCTTTGGAGAATAACTTCTTGCTACAGCATAACATAAGGAAAAGCAAGCGTAATCTTC
AGGATAATTTTCAGGAAGACCCAATCCAGATGTCTATGATCATTTACAGCTGTCTGAAGGAAGAAAGGAA
AATTCTGGAAAACGCCCAGAGATTTAATCAGGCTCAGTCGGGGAATATTCAGAGCACAGTGATGTTAGAC
AAACAGAAAGAGCTTGACAGTAAAGTCAGAAATGTGAAGGACAAGGTTATGTGTATAGAGCATGAAATCA
AGAGCCTGGAAGATTTACAAGATGAATATGACTTCAAATGCAAAACCTTGCAGAACAGAGAACACGAGAC
CAATGGTGTGGCAAAGAGTGATCAGAAACAAGAACAGCTGTTACTCAAGAAGATGTATTTAATGCTTGAC
AATAAGAGAAAGGAAGTAGTTCACAAAATAATAGAGTTGCTGAATGTCACTGAACTTACCCAGAATGCCC
TGATTAATGATGAACTAGTGGAGTGGAAGCGGAGACAGCAGAGCGCCTGTATTGGGGGGCCGCCCAATGC
TTGCTTGGATCAGCTGCAGAACTGGTTCACTATAGTTGCGGAGAGTCTGCAGCAAGTTCGGCAGCAGCTT
AAAAAGTTGGAGGAATTGGAACAGAAATACACCTACGAACATGACCCTATCACAAAAAACAAACAAGTGT
TATGGGACCGCACCTTCAGTCTTTTCCAGCAGCTCATTCAGAGCTCGTTTGTGGTGGAAAGACAGCCCTG
CATGCCAACGCACCCTCAGAGGCCGCTGGTCTTGAAGACAGGGGTCCAGTTCACTGTGAAGTTGAGACTG
TTGGTGAAATTGCAAGAGCTGAATTATAATTTGAAAGTCAAAGTCTTATTTGATAAAGATGTGAATGAGA
GAAATACAGTAAAAGGATTTAGGAAGTTCAACATTTTGGGCACGCACACAAAAGTGATGAACATGGAGGA
GTCCACCAATGGCAGTCTGGCGGCTGAATTTCGGCACCTGCAATTGAAAGAACAGAAAAATGCTGGCACC
AGAACGAATGAGGGTCCTCTCATCGTTACTGAAGAGCTTCACTCCCTTAGTTTTGAAACCCAATTGTGCC
AGCCTGGTTTGGTAATTGACCTCGAGACGACCTCTCTGCCCGTTGTGGTGATCTCCAACGTCAGCCAGCT
CCCGAGCGGTTGGGCCTCCATCCTTTGGTACAACATGCTGGTGGCGGAACCCAGGAATCTGTCCTTCTTC
CTGACTCCACCATGTGCACGATGGGCTCAGCTTTCAGAAGTGCTGAGTTGGCAGTTTTCTTCTGTCACCA
AAAGAGGTCTCAATGTGGACCAGCTGAACATGTTGGGAGAGAAGCTTCTTGGTCCTAACGCCAGCCCCGA
TGGTCTCATTCCGTGGACGAGGTTTTGTAAGGAAAATATAAATGATAAAAATTTTCCCTTCTGGCTTTGG
ATTGAAAGCATCCTAGAACTCATTAAAAAACACCTGCTCCCTCTCTGGAATGATGGGTGCATCATGGGCT
TCATCAGCAAGGAGCGAGAGCGTGCCCTGTTGAAGGACCAGCAGCCGGGGACCTTCCTGCTGCGGTTCAG
TGAGAGCTCCCGGGAAGGGGCCATCACATTCACATGGGTGGAGCGGTCCCAGAACGGAGGCGAACCTGAC
TTCCATGCGGTTGAACCCTACACGAAGAAAGAACTTTCTGCTGTTACTTTCCCTGACATCATTCGCAATT
ACAAAGTCATGGCTGCTGAGAATATTCCTGAGAATCCCCTGAAGTATCTGTATCCAAATATTGACAAAGA
CCATGCCTTTGGAAAGTATTACTCCAGGCCAAAGGAAGCACCAGAGCCAATGGAACTTGATGGCCCTAAA
GGAACTGGATATATCAAGACTGAGTTGATTTCTGTGTCTGAAGTTCACCCTTCTAGACTTCAGACCACAG
ACAACCTGCTCCCCATGTCTCCTGAGGAGTTTGACGAGGTGTCTCGGATAGTGGGCTCTGTAGAATTCGA
CAGTATGATGAACACAGTATAGTAATGAACTAGTCCGTAACTTGAAAGTATTTCGATTTCTTGGCTTTAT
ATATCTTGTGGAAAGGACGACAACTCCTAGGGTCCCACACAACC
