>Addgene plasmid #142350 | TFORF2660 | depositor partial sequence | sequence record 279189 | Barcode
CAACTCCTAGGGTCCCACACAACC
